Addgene plasmid #142388: TFORF1389
Purpose: Lentiviral vector for overexpressing transcription factor ORFs with unique 24-bp barcodes. Barcodes facilitate identification of transcription factors in pooled screens.
Depositing lab: Feng Zhang. Depositing organization: Broad Institute. Publication: A transcription factor atlas of directed differentiation. Joung J, Ma S, Tay T, Geiger-Schuller KR, Kirchgatterer PC, Verdine VK, Guo B, Arias-Garcia MA, Allen WE, Singh A, Kuksenko O, Abudayyeh OO, Gootenberg JS, Fu Z, Macrae RK, Buenrostro JD, Regev A, Zhang F. Cell. 2023 Jan 5;186(1):209-229.e26. doi: 10.1016/j.cell.2022.11.026. PubMed 36608654.
Backbone
  Vector backbone: pLX_TRC317
  Backbone manufacturer: Broad Institute Genetic Perturbation Platform
  Backbone size w/o insert (bp): 8264
  Vector type: Mammalian Expression, Lentiviral
  Selectable markers: Puromycin
Growth in bacteria
  Bacterial resistance: Ampicillin, 100 μg/mL
  Growth temperature: 37°C
  Growth strain: NEB Stable
  Copy number: High Copy
Gene/Insert
  Gene/Insert name: PMS1
  Species: H. sapiens (human)
  Insert size (bp): 599
  Entrez Gene: PMS1 (a.k.a. HNPCC3, MLH2, PMSL1, hPMS1)
  Promoter: EF1a
  Cloning method: Unknown
  Sequencing primers: 5′ GGGTGGAGACTGAAGTTAGGCCAG; 3′ CACATAGCGTAAAAGGAGCAACATAG
Terms and licenses: Academic/Nonprofit Terms; Industry Terms: Not Available to Industry
Depositor comments: NM_001321051,ENST00000374826 . The transcription factor ORF portion of this plasmid was synthesized by Genewiz. Please test multiple small colonies in case of plasmid recombination. To make this collection available in a timely manner, a portion of this collection was not fully sequenced by Addgene. If an Addgene verified full plasmid sequence is not available, please contact us prior to placing an order to request the full sequence.
How to cite: TFORF1389 was a gift from Feng Zhang (Addgene plasmid # 142388 ; http://n2t.net/addgene:142388 ; RRID:Addgene_142388)
