[The description below was written by a language model from this plasmid's Addgene catalogue record and pLannotate feature annotations shown in this document.]
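Description:
TFORF1389 is a third-generation-style, self-inactivating lentiviral expression plasmid built on the pLX_TRC317 backbone and belonging to a barcoded library of human transcription factor open reading frames. It is propagated in E. coli through a high-copy ColE1/pUC origin with ampicillin selection (AmpR under its own bla promoter). The backbone also carries an f1 origin and remnants of a lac/lacZα cloning region flanked by T7 and T3 promoters. The depositor warns that the plasmid may recombine, which is common for LTR-containing vectors.

The viral portion begins with an RSV promoter driving a truncated HIV-1 5' LTR. This is followed by the Ψ packaging signal with a gag fragment, the RRE for Rev-dependent export of genomic RNA, and a cPPT/CTS. It ends with a ΔU3 3' LTR and an SV40 poly(A) signal. Inside the provirus, an SV40 early promoter/origin drives puromycin N-acetyltransferase, so transduced mammalian cells can be selected with puromycin. Downstream, the EF-1α promoter expresses the insert, a short human PMS1 isoform listed at 599 bp, of which about 435 nt are annotated as matching PMS1 protein. A WPRE after the insert enhances transcript expression. The record states that each construct carries a unique 24-bp barcode. The barcode is not annotated in the feature table, although it may lie in the region between the ORF and the WPRE, where a short U6 promoter-like fragment is detected.

The construct is intended for packaging into lentivirus and overexpressing the ORF in mammalian cells, particularly in pooled screens. There, barcode readout identifies which factor each cell received, as in studies of directed differentiation.
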