Features (pLannotate 1.2.2; 31 found; start..end, strand, type, name):
      5..231     +  promoter       RSV promoter: Rous sarcoma virus enhancer/promoter
    232..412     +  LTR            5' LTR (truncated): truncated 5' long terminal repeat (LTR) from HIV-1
    459..584     +  misc_feature   HIV-1 Ψ: packaging signal of human immunodeficiency virus type 1
    568..931     +  CDS            HIV-1 gag (fragment): gag protein from human immunodeficiency virus 1; gag
   1077..1310    +  misc_feature   RRE: The Rev response element (RRE) of HIV-1 allows for Rev-dependent mRNA export from the nucleus to the cytoplasm.
   1687..1713    +  CDS            Rev (fragment): human immunodeficiency virus 1 (HIV-1) Rev protein; rev; enhances nuclear export of unspliced and incompletely spliced viral mRNAs
   1720..1743    +  promoter       SV40 promoter (fragment): SV40 early promoter
   1744..1815    +  promoter       SV40 promoter (fragment): SV40 enhancer and early promoter
   1839..1974    +  rep_origin     SV40 ori: SV40 origin of replication
   2020..2616    +  CDS            PuroR (fragment): puromycin N-acetyltransferase; pac from Streptomyces; confers resistance to puromycin
   2665..2782    +  misc_feature   cPPT/CTS: central polypurine tract and central termination sequence of HIV-1
   2847..2913    +  CDS            small t antigen (fragment): SV40 (simian virus 40) small t antigen
   2920..4098    +  promoter       EF-1α promoter: strong constitutive promoter for human elongation factor EF-1α
   4115..4549    +  CDS            PMS1 (fragment): PMS1_HUMAN - Also known as PMSL1. Experimental evidence at protein level: Swiss-Prot protein existence level 1. Probably involved in the repair of mismatches in DNA. From Homo sapiens (Human).
   4625..4678    +  promoter       U6 promoter (fragment): RNA polymerase III promoter for human U6 snRNA
   4720..5308    +  misc_feature   WPRE: woodchuck hepatitis virus posttranscriptional regulatory element
   5359..5378    +  misc_feature   cPPT/CTS (fragment): central polypurine tract and central termination sequence of HIV-1
   5380..5613    +  LTR            3' LTR (ΔU3): self-inactivating 3' long terminal repeat (LTR) from HIV-1
   5691..5812    +  polyA_signal   SV40 poly(A) signal: SV40 polyadenylation signal
   5852..5987    +  rep_origin     SV40 ori: SV40 origin of replication
   6008..6026    -  promoter       T7 promoter: promoter for bacteriophage T7 RNA polymerase
   6034..6189    +  CDS            lacZα (fragment): LacZα fragment of β-galactosidase; lacZ fragment
   6194..6622    +  rep_origin     f1 ori (sequence partly withheld): f1 bacteriophage origin of replication; arrow indicates direction of (+) strand synthesis
   6675..6779    +  promoter       AmpR promoter: bla
   6780..7640    +  CDS            AmpR: β-lactamase; bla; confers resistance to ampicillin, carbenicillin, and related antibiotics
   7811..8399    +  rep_origin     ori: high-copy-number ColE1/pMB1/pBR322/pUC origin of replication
   8582..8674    +  CDS            lacI (fragment): lac repressor; lacI; The lac repressor binds to the lac operator to inhibit transcription in E. coli. This inhibition can be relieved by adding lactose or isopropyl-β-D-thiogalactopyranoside (IPTG).
   8687..8708    +  protein_bind   CAP binding site: CAP binding activates transcription in the presence of cAMP. E. coli catabolite activator protein
   8723..8753    +  promoter       lac promoter: promoter for the E. coli lac operon
   8761..8777    +  protein_bind   lac operator: The lac repressor binds to the lac operator to inhibit transcription in E. coli. This inhibition can be relieved by adding lactose or isopropyl-β-D-thiogalactopyranoside (IPTG). lac repressor encoded by lacI
   8822..8840    +  promoter       T3 promoter: promoter for bacteriophage T3 RNA polymerase
>Addgene plasmid #142388 | TFORF1389 | addgene full sequence | sequence record 397201 | Addgene NGS Result
TTAATGTAGTCTTATGCAATACTCTTGTAGTCTTGCAACATGGTAACGATGAGTTAGCAACATGCCTTAC
AAGGAGAGAAAAAGCACCGTGCATGCCGATTGGTGGAAGTAAGGTGGTACGATCGTGCCTTATTAGGAAG
GCAACAGACGGGTCTGACATGGATTGGACGAACCACTGAATTGCCGCATTGCAGAGATATTGTATTTAAG
TGCCTAGCTCGATACATAAACGGGTCTCTCTGGTTAGACCAGATCTGAGCCTGGGAGCTCTCTGGCTAAC
TAGGGAACCCACTGCTTAAGCCTCAATAAAGCTTGCCTTGAGTGCTTCAAGTAGTGTGTGCCCGTCTGTT
GTGTGACTCTGGTAACTAGAGATCCCTCAGACCCTTTTAGTCAGTGTGGAAAATCTCTAGCAGTGGCGCC
CGAACAGGGACTTGAAAGCGAAAGGGAAACCAGAGGAGCTCTCTCGACGCAGGACTCGGCTTGCTGAAGC
GCGCACGGCAAGAGGCGAGGGGCGGCGACTGGTGAGTACGCCAAAAATTTTGACTAGCGGAGGCTAGAAG
GAGAGAGATGGGTGCGAGAGCGTCAGTATTAAGCGGGGGAGAATTAGATCGCGATGGGAAAAAATTCGGT
TAAGGCCAGGGGGAAAGAAAAAATATAAATTAAAACATATAGTATGGGCAAGCAGGGAGCTAGAACGATT
CGCAGTTAATCCTGGCCTGTTAGAAACATCAGAAGGCTGTAGACAAATACTGGGACAGCTACAACCATCC
CTTCAGACAGGATCAGAAGAACTTAGATCATTATATAATACAGTAGCAACCCTCTATTGTGTGCATCAAA
GGATAGAGATAAAAGACACCAAGGAAGCTTTAGACAAGATAGAGGAAGAGCAAAACAAAAGTAAGACCAC
CGCACAGCAAGCGGCCGCTGATCTTCAGACCTGGAGGAGGAGATATGAGGGACAATTGGAGAAGTGAATT
ATATAAATATAAAGTAGTAAAAATTGAACCATTAGGAGTAGCACCCACCAAGGCAAAGAGAAGAGTGGTG
CAGAGAGAAAAAAGAGCAGTGGGAATAGGAGCTTTGTTCCTTGGGTTCTTGGGAGCAGCAGGAAGCACTA
TGGGCGCAGCGTCAATGACGCTGACGGTACAGGCCAGACAATTATTGTCTGGTATAGTGCAGCAGCAGAA
CAATTTGCTGAGGGCTATTGAGGCGCAACAGCATCTGTTGCAACTCACAGTCTGGGGCATCAAGCAGCTC
CAGGCAAGAATCCTGGCTGTGGAAAGATACCTAAAGGATCAACAGCTCCTGGGGATTTGGGGTTGCTCTG
GAAAACTCATTTGCACCACTGCTGTGCCTTGGAATGCTAGTTGGAGTAATAAATCTCTGGAACAGATTTG
GAATCACACGACCTGGATGGAGTGGGACAGAGAAATTAACAATTACACAAGCTTAATACACTCCTTAATT
GAAGAATCGCAAAACCAGCAAGAAAAGAATGAACAAGAATTATTGGAATTAGATAAATGGGCAAGTTTGT
GGAATTGGTTTAACATAACAAATTGGCTGTGGTATATAAAATTATTCATAATGATAGTAGGAGGCTTGGT
AGGTTTAAGAATAGTTTTTGCTGTACTTTCTATAGTGAATAGAGTTAGGCAGGGATATTCACCATTATCG
TTTCAGACCCACCTCCCAACCCCGAGGGGACCCATGCATTGCATCTCAATTAGTCAGCAACCAGGTGTGG
AAAGTCCCCAGGCTCCCCAGCAGGCAGAAGTATGCAAAGCATGCGTCTCAATTAGTCAGCAACCATAGTC
CCGCCCCTAACTCCGCCCATCCCGCCCCTAACTCCGCCCAGTTCCGCCCATTCTCCGCCCCATGGCTGAC
TAATTTTTTTTATTTATGCAGAGGCCGAGGCCGCCTCGGCCTCTGAGCTATTCCAGAAGTAGTGAGGAGG
CTTTTTTGGAGGCCTAGGCTTTTGCAAAAAGCTTTCTAGAGGTACCACCGGAGCTTACCATGACCGAGTA
CAAGCCCACGGTGCGCCTCGCCACCCGCGACGACGTCCCCAGGGCCGTACGCACCCTCGCCGCCGCGTTC
GCCGACTACCCCGCCACGCGCCACACCGTCGATCCGGACCGCCACATCGAGCGGGTCACCGAGCTGCAAG
AACTCTTCCTCACGCGCGTCGGGCTCGACATCGGCAAGGTGTGGGTCGCGGACGACGGCGCCGCCGTGGC
GGTCTGGACCACGCCGGAGAGCGTCGAAGCGGGGGCGGTGTTCGCCGAGATCGGCCCGCGCATGGCCGAG
TTGAGCGGTTCCCGGCTGGCCGCGCAGCAACAGATGGAAGGCCTCCTGGCGCCGCACCGGCCCAAGGAGC
CCGCGTGGTTCCTGGCCACCGTCGGCGTCTCGCCCGACCACCAGGGCAAGGGTCTGGGCAGCGCCGTCGT
GCTCCCCGGAGTGGAGGCGGCCGAGCGCGCCGGGGTGCCCGCCTTCCTGGAGACCTCCGCGCCCCGCAAC
CTCCCCTTCTACGAGCGGCTCGGCTTCACCGTCACCGCCGACGTCGAGGTGCCCGAAGGACCGCGCACCT
GGTGCATGACCCGCAAGCCCGGTGCCAGTTAACGAATTCTAGATCTTGAGACAAATGGCAGTATTCATCC
ACAATTTTAAAAGAAAAGGGGGGATTGGGGGGTACAGTGCAGGGGAAAGAATAGTAGACATAATAGCAAC
AGACATACAAACTAAAGAATTACAAAAACAAATTACAAAAATTCAAAATTTTCGGGTTTATTACAGGGAC
AGCAGAGATCCACTTTGGCGCCGGCTCGAGGCCTGCAGGTGCAAAGATGGATAAAGTTTTAAACAGAGAG
GAATCTTTGCAGCTAATGGACCTTCTAGGTCTTGAAAGGAGTGGGAATTGGCTCCGGTGCCCGTCAGTGG
GCAGAGCGCACATCGCCCACAGTCCCCGAGAAGTTGGGGGGAGGGGTCGGCAATTGAACCGGTGCCTAGA
GAAGGTGGCGCGGGGTAAACTGGGAAAGTGATGTCGTGTACTGGCTCCGCCTTTTTCCCGAGGGTGGGGG
AGAACCGTATATAAGTGCAGTAGTCGCCGTGAACGTTCTTTTTCGCAACGGGTTTGCCGCCAGAACACAG
GTAAGTGCCGTGTGTGGTTCCCGCGGGCCTGGCCTCTTTACGGGTTATGGCCCTTGCGTGCCTTGAATTA
CTTCCACCTGGCTGCAGTACGTGATTCTTGATCCCGAGCTTCGGGTTGGAAGTGGGTGGGAGAGTTCGAG
GCCTTGCGCTTAAGGAGCCCCTTCGCCTCGTGCTTGAGTTGAGGCCTGGCCTGGGCGCTGGGGCCGCCGC
GTGCGAATCTGGTGGCACCTTCGCGCCTGTCTCGCTGCTTTCGATAAGTCTCTAGCCATTTAAAATTTTT
GATGACCTGCTGCGACGCTTTTTTTCTGGCAAGATAGTCTTGTAAATGCGGGCCAAGATCTGCACACTGG
TATTTCGGTTTTTGGGGCCGCGGGCGGCGACGGGGCCCGTGCGTCCCAGCGCACATGTTCGGCGAGGCGG
GGCCTGCGAGCGCGGCCACCGAGAATCGGACGGGGGTAGTCTCAAGCTGGCCGGCCTGCTCTGGTGCCTG
GCCTCGCGCCGCCGTGTATCGCCCCGCCCTGGGCGGCAAGGCTGGCCCGGTCGGCACCAGTTGCGTGAGC
GGAAAGATGGCCGCTTCCCGGCCCTGCTGCAGGGAGCTCAAAATGGAGGACGCGGCGCTCGGGAGAGCGG
GCGGGTGAGTCACCCACACAAAGGAAAAGGGCCTTTCCGTCCTCAGCCGTCGCTTCATGTGACTCCACGG
AGTACCGGGCGCCGTCCAGGCACCTCGATTAGTTCTCGAGCTTTTGGAGTACGTCGTCTTTAGGTTGGGG
GGAGGGGTTTTATGCGATGGAGTTTCCCCACACTGAGTGGGTGGAGACTGAAGTTAGGCCAGCTTGGCAC
TTGATGTAATTCTCCTTGGAATTTGCCCTTTTTGAGTTTGGATCTTGGTTCATTCTCAAGCCTCAGACAG
TGGTTCAAAGTTTTTTTCTTCCATTTCAGGTGTCGTGAGGCTAGCACCGCCACCATGAAACAATTGCCTG
CGGCAACAGTTCGACTCCTTTCAAGTTCTCAGATCATCACTTCGGTGGTCAGTGTTGTAAAAGAGCTTAT
TGAAAACTCCTTGGATGCTGGTGCCACAAGCGTAGATGTTAAACTGGAGAACTATGGATTTGATAAAATT
GAGGTGCGAGATAACGGGGAGGGTATCAAGGCTGTTGATGCACCTGTAATGGCAATGAAGTACTACACCT
CAAAAATAAATAGTCATGAAGATCTTGAAAATTTGACAACTTACGGTTTTCGTGGAGAAGCCTTGGGGTC
AATTTGTTGTATAGCTGAGGTTTTAATTACAACAAGAACGGCTGCTGATAATTTTAGCACCCAGTATGTT
TTAGATGGCAGTGGCCACATACTTTCTCAGAAACCTTCACATCTTGGTCAAGGGTCTCACTCTGTCACAC
AGGCTGGACTGCAGTGGCATCATCTTGGTTCACTGCAACCTCTGCCTCCCAGGCTCAAGTAGTAATGAAC
TAGTCCGTAACTTGAAAGTATTTCGATTTCTTGGCTTTATATATCTTGTGGAAAGGACGAATTTCGAAGC
TCAATTACCACTTTACGCGTTAAGTCGACAATCAACCTCTGGATTACAAAATTTGTGAAAGATTGACTGG
TATTCTTAACTATGTTGCTCCTTTTACGCTATGTGGATACGCTGCTTTAATGCCTTTGTATCATGCTATT
GCTTCCCGTATGGCTTTCATTTTCTCCTCCTTGTATAAATCCTGGTTGCTGTCTCTTTATGAGGAGTTGT
GGCCCGTTGTCAGGCAACGTGGCGTGGTGTGCACTGTGTTTGCTGACGCAACCCCCACTGGTTGGGGCAT
TGCCACCACCTGTCAGCTCCTTTCCGGGACTTTCGCTTTCCCCCTCCCTATTGCCACGGCGGAACTCATC
GCCGCCTGCCTTGCCCGCTGCTGGACAGGGGCTCGGCTGTTGGGCACTGACAATTCCGTGGTGTTGTCGG
GGAAATCATCGTCCTTTCCTTGGCTGCTCGCCTGTGTTGCCACCTGGATTCTGCGCGGGACGTCCTTCTG
CTACGTCCCTTCGGCCCTCAATCCAGCGGACCTTCCTTCCCGCGGCCTGCTGCCGGCTCTGCGGCCTCTT
CCGCGTCTTCGCCTTCGCCCTCAGACGAGTCGGATCTCCCTTTGGGCCGCCTCCCCGCGTCGACTTTAAG
ACCAATGACTTACAAGGCAGCTGTAGATCTTAGCCACTTTTTAAAAGAAAAGGGGGGACTGGAAGGGCTA
ATTCACTCCCAACGAAGACAAGATCTGCTTTTTGCTTGTACTGGGTCTCTCTGGTTAGACCAGATCTGAG
CCTGGGAGCTCTCTGGCTAACTAGGGAACCCACTGCTTAAGCCTCAATAAAGCTTGCCTTGAGTGCTTCA
AGTAGTGTGTGCCCGTCTGTTGTGTGACTCTGGTAACTAGAGATCCCTCAGACCCTTTTAGTCAGTGTGG
AAAATCTCTAGCAGTACGTATAGTAGTTCATGTCATCTTATTATTCAGTATTTATAACTTGCAAAGAAAT
GAATATCAGAGAGTGAGAGGAACTTGTTTATTGCAGCTTATAATGGTTACAAATAAAGCAATAGCATCAC
AAATTTCACAAATAAAGCATTTTTTTCACTGCATTCTAGTTGTGGTTTGTCCAAACTCATCAATGTATCT
TATCATGTCTGGCTCTAGCTATCCCGCCCCTAACTCCGCCCATCCCGCCCCTAACTCCGCCCAGTTCCGC
CCATTCTCCGCCCCATGGCTGACTAATTTTTTTTATTTATGCAGAGGCCGAGGCCGCCTCGGCCTCTGAG
CTATTCCAGAAGTAGTGAGGAGGCTTTTTTGGAGGCCTAGGGACGTACCCAATTCGCCCTATAGTGAGTC
GTATTACGCGCGCTCACTGGCCGTCGTTTTACAACGTCGTGACTGGGAAAACCCTGGCGTTACCCAACTT
AATCGCCTTGCAGCACATCCCCCTTTCGCCAGCTGGCGTAATAGCGAAGAGGCCCGCACCGATCGCCCTT
CCCAACAGTTGCGCAGCCTGAATGGCGAATGGG
[124 nt withheld, positions 6194-6317]
C
[91 nt withheld, positions 6319-6409]
A
[49 nt withheld, positions 6411-6459]
CCTTTGACGTTGGAGTCCACGTTCTTT
[37 nt withheld, positions 6487-6523]
ACCCTATCTCGGTCTATTCTTTTGATTTATAAGGGATTTTGCCGATTTCGGCCTATTGGTTAAAAAATGA
GCTGATTTAACAAAAATTTAACGCGAATTTTAACAAAATATTAACGCTTACAATTTAGGTGGCACTTTTC
GGGGAAATGTGCGCGGAACCCCTATTTGTTTATTTTTCTAAATACATTCAAATATGTATCCGCTCATGAG
ACAATAACCCTGATAAATGCTTCAATAATATTGAAAAAGGAAGAGTATGAGTATTCAACATTTCCGTGTC
GCCCTTATTCCCTTTTTTGCGGCATTTTGCCTTCCTGTTTTTGCTCACCCAGAAACGCTGGTGAAAGTAA
AAGATGCTGAAGATCAGTTGGGTGCACGAGTGGGTTACATCGAACTGGATCTCAACAGCGGTAAGATCCT
TGAGAGTTTTCGCCCCGAAGAACGTTTTCCAATGATGAGCACTTTTAAAGTTCTGCTATGTGGCGCGGTA
TTATCCCGTATTGACGCCGGGCAAGAGCAACTCGGTCGCCGCATACACTATTCTCAGAATGACTTGGTTG
AGTACTCACCAGTCACAGAAAAGCATCTTACGGATGGCATGACAGTAAGAGAATTATGCAGTGCTGCCAT
AACCATGAGTGATAACACTGCGGCCAACTTACTTCTGACAACGATCGGAGGACCGAAGGAGCTAACCGCT
TTTTTGCACAACATGGGGGATCATGTAACTCGCCTTGATCGTTGGGAACCGGAGCTGAATGAAGCCATAC
CAAACGACGAGCGTGACACCACGATGCCTGTAGCAATGGCAACAACGTTGCGCAAACTATTAACTGGCGA
ACTACTTACTCTAGCTTCCCGGCAACAATTAATAGACTGGATGGAGGCGGATAAAGTTGCAGGACCACTT
CTGCGCTCGGCCCTTCCGGCTGGCTGGTTTATTGCTGATAAATCTGGAGCCGGTGAGCGTGGGTCTCGCG
GTATCATTGCAGCACTGGGGCCAGATGGTAAGCCCTCCCGTATCGTAGTTATCTACACGACGGGGAGTCA
GGCAACTATGGATGAACGAAATAGACAGATCGCTGAGATAGGTGCCTCACTGATTAAGCATTGGTAACTG
TCAGACCAAGTTTACTCATATATACTTTAGATTGATTTAAAACTTCATTTTTAATTTAAAAGGATCTAGG
TGAAGATCCTTTTTGATAATCTCATGACCAAAATCCCTTAACGTGAGTTTTCGTTCCACTGAGCGTCAGA
CCCCGTAGAAAAGATCAAAGGATCTTCTTGAGATCCTTTTTTTCTGCGCGTAATCTGCTGCTTGCAAACA
AAAAAACCACCGCTACCAGCGGTGGTTTGTTTGCCGGATCAAGAGCTACCAACTCTTTTTCCGAAGGTAA
CTGGCTTCAGCAGAGCGCAGATACCAAATACTGTTCTTCTAGTGTAGCCGTAGTTAGGCCACCACTTCAA
GAACTCTGTAGCACCGCCTACATACCTCGCTCTGCTAATCCTGTTACCAGTGGCTGCTGCCAGTGGCGAT
AAGTCGTGTCTTACCGGGTTGGACTCAAGACGATAGTTACCGGATAAGGCGCAGCGGTCGGGCTGAACGG
GGGGTTCGTGCACACAGCCCAGCTTGGAGCGAACGACCTACACCGAACTGAGATACCTACAGCGTGAGCT
ATGAGAAAGCGCCACGCTTCCCGAAGGGAGAAAGGCGGACAGGTATCCGGTAAGCGGCAGGGTCGGAACA
GGAGAGCGCACGAGGGAGCTTCCAGGGGGAAACGCCTGGTATCTTTATAGTCCTGTCGGGTTTCGCCACC
TCTGACTTGAGCGTCGATTTTTGTGATGCTCGTCAGGGGGGCGGAGCCTATGGAAAAACGCCAGCAACGC
GGCCTTTTTACGGTTCCTGGCCTTTTGCTGGCCTTTTGCTCACATGTTCTTTCCTGCGTTATCCCCTGAT
TCTGTGGATAACCGTATTACCGCCTTTGAGTGAGCTGATACCGCTCGCCGCAGCCGAACGACCGAGCGCA
GCGAGTCAGTGAGCGAGGAAGCGGAAGAGCGCCCAATACGCAAACCGCCTCTCCCCGCGCGTTGGCCGAT
TCATTAATGCAGCTGGCACGACAGGTTTCCCGACTGGAAAGCGGGCAGTGAGCGCAACGCAATTAATGTG
AGTTAGCTCACTCATTAGGCACCCCAGGCTTTACACTTTATGCTTCCGGCTCGTATGTTGTGTGGAATTG
TGAGCGGATAACAATTTCACACAGGAAACAGCTATGACCATGATTACGCCAAGCGCGCAATTAACCCTCA
CTAAAGGGAACAAAAGCTGGAGCTGCAAGC
