>Addgene plasmid #142388 | TFORF1389 | depositor partial sequence | sequence record 279302 | Insert
ACCGCCACCATGAAACAATTGCCTGCGGCAACAGTTCGACTCCTTTCAAGTTCTCAGATCATCACTTCGG
TGGTCAGTGTTGTAAAAGAGCTTATTGAAAACTCCTTGGATGCTGGTGCCACAAGCGTAGATGTTAAACT
GGAGAACTATGGATTTGATAAAATTGAGGTGCGAGATAACGGGGAGGGTATCAAGGCTGTTGATGCACCT
GTAATGGCAATGAAGTACTACACCTCAAAAATAAATAGTCATGAAGATCTTGAAAATTTGACAACTTACG
GTTTTCGTGGAGAAGCCTTGGGGTCAATTTGTTGTATAGCTGAGGTTTTAATTACAACAAGAACGGCTGC
TGATAATTTTAGCACCCAGTATGTTTTAGATGGCAGTGGCCACATACTTTCTCAGAAACCTTCACATCTT
GGTCAAGGGTCTCACTCTGTCACACAGGCTGGACTGCAGTGGCATCATCTTGGTTCACTGCAACCTCTGC
CTCCCAGGCTCAAGTAGTAATGAACTAGTCCGTAACTTGAAAGTATTTCGATTTCTTGGCTTTATATATC
TTGTGGAAAGGACGAATTTCGAAGCTCAATTACCACTTT
