>Addgene plasmid #142388 | TFORF1389 | depositor partial sequence | sequence record 279303 | Barcode
ATTTCGAAGCTCAATTACCACTTT
